Addgene plasmid #66028: C0062 (luxR)_CD
Purpose: MoClo Basic Part: CDS - Controller protein, luxR repressor/activator (in concert with HSL, represses pLuxR(pR) R0063. Also up-regulates pLuxR(pL) R0062) [C:C0062:D]
Depositing lab: Douglas Densmore. Depositing organization: Boston University Main Campus. Publication: CIDAR MoClo: Improved MoClo Assembly Standard and New E. coli Part Library Enable Rapid Combinatorial Design for Synthetic and Traditional Biology. Iverson SV, Haddock TL, Beal J, Densmore DM. ACS Synth Biol. 2016 Jan 15;5(1):99-103. doi: 10.1021/acssynbio.5b00124. Epub 2015 Nov 4. PubMed 26479688.
Backbone
  Vector backbone: DVA
  Vector type: Synthetic Biology
Growth in bacteria
  Bacterial resistance: Ampicillin, 100 μg/mL
  Growth temperature: 37°C
  Growth strain: DH5alpha
  Copy number: Unknown
Gene/Insert
  Gene/Insert name: Transcription factor (alt name: Basic Part - CDS)
  Species: Synthetic
  Cloning method: Unknown
Terms and licenses: Academic/Nonprofit Terms; Industry Terms: Not Available to Industry
How to cite: C0062 (luxR)_CD was a gift from Douglas Densmore (Addgene plasmid # 66028 ; http://n2t.net/addgene:66028 ; RRID:Addgene_66028)
