[The description below was written by a language model from this plasmid's Addgene catalogue record and pLannotate feature annotations shown in this document.]
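Description:
C0062 (luxR)_CD is a Level 0 "basic part" plasmid from the CIDAR MoClo library, a Golden Gate-style modular cloning collection for building genetic circuits in E. coli. It is a small (2,864 bp) synthetic-biology vector built on the DVA destination backbone, which carries a high-copy ColE1/pUC-type origin of replication and a β-lactamase gene (AmpR) driven by its native bla promoter for ampicillin selection. The backbone also retains BioBrick prefix and suffix sequences flanking the part position and a putative bacterial transcription terminator upstream of the prefix.

The payload is the coding sequence for LuxR (registry part C0062), the quorum-sensing transcription factor of Aliivibrio fischeri that binds the acyl-homoserine lactone autoinducer. According to the record, the HSL-bound protein up-regulates the pLuxR(pL) promoter R0062 and represses the pLuxR(pR) promoter R0063, so it can serve as either an activator or a repressor depending on the promoter it is paired with. The part is stored as a bare CDS: the annotation shows no promoter, ribosome binding site or terminator attached to luxR, so the plasmid is not itself an expression construct. The "CD" in the name and the [C:C0062:D] notation indicate that the coding sequence is flanked by the C and D fusion sites of the MoClo standard, the position assigned to CDS parts, which allows ordered one-pot assembly with promoter, RBS and terminator parts into a complete transcriptional unit. The Type IIS sites and overhangs themselves are not annotated in the feature table. Its typical use is as a controller component in HSL-inducible or cell-cell signalling circuits assembled combinatorially.
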