Features (pLannotate 1.2.2; 7 found; start..end, strand, type, name):
      5..754     +  CDS            luxR: LUXR_ALIFS - Experimental evidence at protein level: Swiss-Prot protein existence level 1. Transcriptional activator of the bioluminescence operon. Binds to the OHHL autoinducer. From Aliivibrio fischeri (Vibrio fischeri).
    772..792     +  misc_feature   BioBrick suffix: universal suffix for all parts
    969..1557    -  rep_origin     ori: high-copy-number ColE1/pMB1/pBR322/pUC origin of replication
   1728..2588    -  CDS            AmpR: β-lactamase; bla; confers resistance to ampicillin, carbenicillin, and related antibiotics
   2589..2693    -  promoter       AmpR promoter: bla
   2783..2826    -  terminator     bacterial terminator: putative bacterial transcription terminator
   2829..2850    +  misc_feature   BioBrick prefix: BioBrick prefix for parts that do not start with "ATG"
>Addgene plasmid #66028 | C0062 (luxR)_CD | depositor full sequence | sequence record 114215 | C0062 (luxR)_CD sequence 2864 bps
AATGATGAAAAACATAAATGCCGACGACACATACAGAATAATTAATAAAATTAAAGCTTGTAGAAGCAAT
AATGATATTAATCAATGCTTATCTGATATGACTAAAATGGTACATTGTGAATATTATTTACTCGCGATCA
TTTATCCTCATTCTATGGTTAAATCTGATATTTCAATCCTAGATAATTACCCTAAAAAATGGAGGCAATA
TTATGATGACGCTAATTTAATAAAATATGATCCTATAGTAGATTATTCTAACTCCAATCATTCACCAATT
AATTGGAATATATTTGAAAACAATGCTGTAAATAAAAAATCTCCAAATGTAATTAAAGAAGCGAAAACAT
CAGGTCTTATCACTGGGTTTAGTTTCCCTATTCATACGGCTAACAATGGCTTCGGAATGCTTAGTTTTGC
ACATTCAGAAAAAGACAACTATATAGATAGTTTATTTTTACATGCGTGTATGAACATACCATTAATTGTT
CCTTCTCTAGTTGATAATTATCGAAAAATAAATATAGCAAATAATAAATCAAACAACGATTTAACCAAAA
GAGAAAAAGAATGTTTAGCGTGGGCATGCGAAGGAAAAAGCTCTTGGGATATTTCAAAAATATTAGGTTG
CAGTGAGCGTACTGTCACTTTCCATTTAACCAATGCGCAAATGAAACTCAATACAACAAACCGCTGCCAA
AGTATTTCTAAAGCAATTTTAACAGGAGCAATTGATTGCCCATACTTTAAAAATTAATAAAGGTAGAGAC
CTACTAGTAGCGGCCGCTGCAGGCTTCCTCGCTCACTGACTCGCTGCGCTCGGTCGTTCGGCTGCGGCGA
GCGGTATCAGCTCACTCAAAGGCGGTAATACGGTTATCCACAGAATCAGGGGATAACGCAGGAAAGAACA
TGTGAGCAAAAGGCCAGCAAAAGGCCAGGAACCGTAAAAAGGCCGCGTTGCTGGCGTTTTTCCACAGGCT
CCGCCCCCCTGACGAGCATCACAAAAATCGACGCTCAAGTCAGAGGTGGCGAAACCCGACAGGACTATAA
AGATACCAGGCGTTTCCCCCTGGAAGCTCCCTCGTGCGCTCTCCTGTTCCGACCCTGCCGCTTACCGGAT
ACCTGTCCGCCTTTCTCCCTTCGGGAAGCGTGGCGCTTTCTCATAGCTCACGCTGTAGGTATCTCAGTTC
GGTGTAGGTCGTTCGCTCCAAGCTGGGCTGTGTGCACGAACCCCCCGTTCAGCCCGACCGCTGCGCCTTA
TCCGGTAACTATCGTCTTGAGTCCAACCCGGTAAGACACGACTTATCGCCACTGGCAGCAGCCACTGGTA
ACAGGATTAGCAGAGCGAGGTATGTAGGCGGTGCTACAGAGTTCTTGAAGTGGTGGCCTAACTACGGCTA
CACTAGAAGAACAGTATTTGGTATCTGCGCTCTGCTGAAGCCAGTTACCTTCGGAAAAAGAGTTGGTAGC
TCTTGATCCGGCAAACAAACCACCGCTGGTAGCGGTGGTTTTTTTGTTTGCAAGCAGCAGATTACGCGCA
GAAAAAAAGGATCTCAAGAAGATCCTTTGATCTTTTCTACGGGGTCTGACGCTCAGTGGAACGAAAACTC
ACGTTAAGGGATTTTGGTCATGAGATTATCAAAAAGGATCTTCACCTAGATCCTTTTAAATTAAAAATGA
AGTTTTAAATCAATCTAAAGTATATATGAGTAAACTTGGTCTGACAGTTACCAATGCTTAATCAGTGAGG
CACCTATCTCAGCGATCTGTCTATTTCGTTCATCCATAGTTGCCTGACTCCCCGTCGTGTAGATAACTAC
GATACGGGAGGGCTTACCATCTGGCCCCAGTGCTGCAATGATACCGCGCGACCCACGCTCACCGGCTCCA
GATTTATCAGCAATAAACCAGCCAGCCGGAAGGGCCGAGCGCAGAAGTGGTCCTGCAACTTTATCCGCCT
CCATCCAGTCTATTAATTGTTGCCGGGAAGCTAGAGTAAGTAGTTCGCCAGTTAATAGTTTGCGCAACGT
TGTTGCCATTGCTACAGGCATCGTGGTGTCACGCTCGTCGTTTGGTATGGCTTCATTCAGCTCCGGTTCC
CAACGATCAAGGCGAGTTACATGATCCCCCATGTTGTGCAAAAAAGCGGTTAGCTCCTTCGGTCCTCCGA
TCGTTGTCAGAAGTAAGTTGGCCGCAGTGTTATCACTCATGGTTATGGCAGCACTGCATAATTCTCTTAC
TGTCATGCCATCCGTAAGATGCTTTTCTGTGACTGGTGAGTACTCAACCAAGTCATTCTGAGAATAGTGT
ATGCGGCGACCGAGTTGCTCTTGCCCGGCGTCAATACGGGATAATACCGCGCCACATAGCAGAACTTTAA
AAGTGCTCATCATTGGAAAACGTTCTTCGGGGCGAAAACTCTCAAGGATCTTACCGCTGTTGAGATCCAG
TTCGATGTAACCCACTCGTGCACCCAACTGATCTTCAGCATCTTTTACTTTCACCAGCGTTTCTGGGTGA
GCAAAAACAGGAAGGCAAAATGCCGCAAAAAAGGGAATAAGGGCGACACGGAAATGTTGAATACTCATAC
TCTTCCTTTTTCAATATTATTGAAGCATTTATCAGGGTTATTGTCTCATGAGCGGATACATATTTGAATG
TATTTAGAAAAATAAACAAATAGGGGTTCCGCGCACATTTCCCCGAAAAGTGCCACCTGACGTCTAAGAA
ACCATTATTATCATGACATTAACCTATAAAAATAGGCGTATCACGAGGCAGAATTTCAGATAAAAAAAAT
CCTTAGCTTTCGCTAAGGATGATTTCTGGAATTCGCGGCCGCTTCTAGAGACTAGTGGGTCTCA
