>Addgene plasmid #66028 | C0062 (luxR)_CD | addgene partial sequence | sequence record 114214 | MoCloR 5'-gccacctgacgtctaagaaacc-3'
ATAAAAAAAATCCTTAGCTTTCGCTAAGGATGATTTCTGGAATTCGCGGCCGCTTCTAGAGACTAGTGGG
TCTCAAATGATGAAAAACATAAATGCCGACGACACATACAGAATAATTAATAAAATTAAAGCTTGTAGAA
GCAATAATGATATTAATCAATGCTTATCTGATATGACTAAAATGGTACATTGTGAATATTATTTACTCGC
GATCATTTATCCTCATTCTATGGTTAAATCTGATATTTCAATCCTAGATAATTACCCTAAAAAATGGAGG
CAATATTATGATGACGCTAATTTAATAAAATATGATCCTATAGTAGATTATTCTAACTCCAATCATTCAC
CAATTAATTGGAATATATTTGAAAACAATGCTGTAAATAAAAAATCTCCAAATGTAATTAAAGAAGCGAA
AACATCAGGTCTTATCACTGGGTTTAGTTTCCCTATTCATACGGCTAACAATGGCTTCGGAATGCTTAGT
TTTGCACATTCAGAAAAAGACAACTATATAGATAGTTTATTTTTACATGCGTGTATGAACATACCATTAA
TTGTTCCTTCTCTAGTTGATAATTATCGAAAAATAAATATAGCAAATAATAAATCA
