>Addgene plasmid #66028 | C0062 (luxR)_CD | addgene partial sequence | sequence record 116499 | ASK-FN2 5'-CGGCCTTTTTACGGTTCCTG-3'
GCGTTATCCCCTGATTCTGTGGATAACCGTATTACCGCCTTTGAGTGAGCTGATACCGCTCGCCGCAGCC
GAACGACCGAGCGCAGCGAGTCAGTGAGCGAGGAAGCCTGCAGCGGCCGCTACTAGTAGGTCTCTACCTT
TATTAATTTTTAAAGTATGGGCAATCAATTGCTCCTGTTAAAATTGCTTTAGAAATACTTTGGCAGCGGT
TTGTTGTATTGAGTTTCATTTGCGCATTGGTTAAATGGAAAGTGACAGTACGCTCACTGCAACCTAATAT
TTTTGAAATATCCCAAGAGCTTTTTCCTTCGCATGCCCACGCTAAACATTCTTTTTCTCTTTTGGTTAAA
TCGTTGTTTGATTTATTATTTGCTATATTTATTTTTCGATAATTATCAACTAGAGAAGGAACAATTAATG
GTATGTTCATACACGCATGTAAAAATAAACTATCTATATAGTTGTCTTTTTCTGAATGTGCAAAACTAAG
CATTCCGAAGCCATTGTTAGCCGTATGAATAGGGAAACTAAACCCAGTGATAAGACCTGATGTTTTCGCT
TCTTTAATTACATTTGGAGATTTTTTATTTACAGCATTGTTTTCAAATATATTCCAATTAATTGGTGAAT
GATTGGAGTTAGAATAATCTACTATAGGATCATATTTTATTAAATTAGCGTCATCATAATATTGCCTCCA
TTTTTTAGGGTAATTATCTAGGATTGAAATATCAGATTTAACCATAGAATGAGGATAAATGATCGCGAGT
AAATAATATTCACAATGTACCATTT
